>Addgene plasmid #64890 | pBabe-Sox10 | addgene partial sequence | sequence record 111327 | pBABE5 5'-CTTTATCCAGCCCTCAC-3'
CCAGTGTGGTGGTACGTAGGAATTCGCGGCGGCCGGGAGCGACATGGCCGAGGAACAAGACCTATCAGAG
GTGGAGCTGAGCCCTGTGGGCTCGGAGGAACCCCGCTGCCTGTCCCCAGGCAGCGCGCCGTCGCTGGGAC
CCGACGGCGGCGGCGGTGGCTCGGGCTTGCGAGCCAGCCCGGGGCCCGGTGAACTGGGCAAGGTCAAGAA
GGAACAGCAGGACGGCGAGGCGGACGATGACAAGTTCCCCGTGTGCATCCGCGAGGCGGTCAGCCAGGTG
CTCAGCGGCTACGACTGGACGCTGGTGCCCATGCCCGTGCGCGTCAACGGTGCCAGCAAGAGCAAGCCGC
ACGTCAAGAGGCCCATGAACGCCTTCATGGTGTGGGCACAGGCGGCACGCAGAAAGCTAGCCGACCAGTA
CCCTCACCTCCACAATGCTGAGCTCAGCAAGACACTAGGCAAGCTCTGGAGGTTGCTGAACGAAAGTGAC
AAGCGCCCCTTCATTGAGGAGGCTGAGAGGCTCCGGATGCAGCACAAAAAGGACCATCCGGACTACAAGT
ACCAACCTCGGCGGCGGAAGAACGGGAAGGCAGCCCAGGGGGAGGCAGAATGCCCAGGCGGGGAAGCCGA
GCAAGGAGGGGCTGCTGCTATTCAGGCTCACTACAAGAGTGCCCACCTGGACCACCGGCACCCAGAAGAA
GGCTCCCCCATGTCAGATGGGAACCCAGAGCACCCCTCAGGCCAGAGCCATGGCCCCCCAACCCCTCCAA
CCACCCCAAAGACAGAGCTGCAGTCCGGCAAGGCAGACCCCAAAAGGGATGGGCGCTCCTTGGGGGAGGG
CGGGAAGCCCCACATCGACTTCGGCAACGTGGACATCGGGGAGATCAGCCACGAGGTAATGTCCAACATG
GAAACCTTTGATGTGACTGAGCTGGACCAATACCTGCCACCCAACGGGCACCCAGGCCATGTGGGTAGCT
ACTCGGCAGCTGGCTACGGGCTGGGCAGTGCCCTGGCTGTGGCCAGTGGACACTCTGCCTGGATCTCCAA
GCCACCAGGTGTGGCTCTGCCCACGGTCTCGCCCC
