>Addgene plasmid #64890 | pBabe-Sox10 | addgene partial sequence | sequence record 111335 | pBABE3 5'-ACCCTAACTGACACACATTCC-3'
CCCTCTAAGGTCGGGATAGAGTCGTATATACTGGCTGCTCCCAGTGTGTGGGACTGTGGGATTGGGGCCC
TGAGGGGCTGGGGTCAGAGATGGCAGTGTAGAGGGGCCGCTGGGAGGGCCCCATGTAAGAAAAGGCTGAA
TAGAGGCCAGAGGCCTGGCCTGCATGGCCATAATAGGGTCCTGAGGGCTGATGGTCAGAATAGTCAAACT
GGGGTCGTGAGATGGAGGGGAAGGCGGAGCCGTAGTGGGGCAGACTGAGGGAAGTGTAGGCGATCTGGGA
AGTGGACGGCTGGTCGGTGTAGTGTGGGGGTCCCTGGGGGCCTGTGGTCTCTGTCTTCACCTGGGCTTTG
GCATCCACACCAGGGGGCGAGACCGTGGGCAGAGCCACACCTGGTGGCTTGGAGATCCAGGCAGAGTGTC
CACTGGCCACAGCCAGGGCACTGCCCAGCCCGTAGCCAGCTGCCGAGTAGCTACCCACATGGCCTGGGTG
CCCGTTGGGTGGCAGGTATTGGTCCAGCTCAGTCACATCAAAGGTTTCCATGTTGGACATTACCTCGTGG
CTGATCTCCCCGATGTCCACGTTGCCGAAGTCGATGTGGGGCTTCCCGCCCTCCCCCAAGGAGCGCCCAT
CCCTTTTGGGGTCTGCCTTGCCGGACTGCAGCTCTGTCTTTGGGGTGGTTGGAGGGGTTGGGGGGCCATG
GCTCTGGCCTGAGGGGTGCTCTGGGTTCCCATCTGACATGGGGGAGCCTTCTTCTGGGTGCCGGTGGTCC
AGGTGGGCACTCTTGTAGTGAGCCTGAATAGCAGCAGCCCCTCCTTGCTCGGCTTCCCCGCCTGGGCATT
CTGCCTCCCCCTGGGCTGCCTTCCCGTTCTTCCGCCGCCGAGGTTGGTACTTGTAGTCCGGATGGTCCTT
TT
