[The description below was written by a language model from this plasmid's Addgene catalogue record.]
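Description:
pBabe-Sox10 is a retroviral expression plasmid built on the pBabe backbone (about 5.1 kb without insert) and carrying the mouse Sox10 coding sequence, which was cloned by restriction enzymes between EcoRI and SalI sites that both remain intact. In bacteria it is maintained as a high-copy plasmid under ampicillin selection. In mammalian cells, transduced populations can be selected with puromycin, the marker recorded for this vector.

No feature table accompanies the entry, so the promoters and viral elements are not explicitly listed. pBabe vectors are generally Moloney murine leukemia virus-based: long terminal repeats flank a packaging signal, the cloning site and a selection cassette. The 5′ LTR typically drives the inserted gene, and a separate internal promoter drives the resistance marker. When the plasmid is introduced into a packaging cell line that supplies the viral structural and enzymatic proteins in trans, the LTR-flanked region is packaged into replication-defective particles. These integrate into the genome of dividing target cells and give stable expression. No epitope tag or reporter fused to Sox10 is recorded.

Sox10 is an SRY-box (HMG-domain) transcription factor. The stated purpose of the construct is retroviral expression of the murine protein. The associated work examined how SWI/SNF chromatin-remodelling enzymes promote SOX10-mediated activation of myelin genes, so the plasmid suits ectopic Sox10 expression in cultured cells to study its target gene activation and its cofactor requirements. The record notes that part of the plasmid derives from a construct made in another laboratory.
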