Addgene plasmid #64890: pBabe-Sox10
Purpose: Retroviral expression of murine Sox10
Depositing lab: Ivana de la Serna. Depositing organization: University of Toledo. Publication: SWI/SNF enzymes promote SOX10- mediated activation of myelin gene expression. Marathe HG, Mehta G, Zhang X, Datar I, Mehrotra A, Yeung KC, de la Serna IL. PLoS One. 2013 Jul 16;8(7):e69037. doi: 10.1371/journal.pone.0069037. Print 2013. PONE-D-13-14967 PubMed 23874858.
Backbone
  Vector backbone: pBabe
  Backbone size w/o insert (bp): 5100
  Vector type: Retroviral
  Selectable markers: Puromycin
Growth in bacteria
  Bacterial resistance: Ampicillin, 100 μg/mL
  Growth temperature: 37°C
  Growth strain: DH5alpha
  Copy number: High Copy
Gene/Insert
  Gene/Insert name: sox10
  Species: M. musculus (mouse)
  GenBank ID: 20665
  Entrez Gene: Sox10 (a.k.a. Dom, Sox21, gt)
  Cloning method: Restriction Enzyme; 5′ cloning site EcoRI (not destroyed); 3′ cloning site SalI (not destroyed)
  Sequencing primers: 5′ pBABE5; 3′ pBABE3
Resource information
  A portion of this plasmid was derived from a plasmid made by: Dr. Pavan, NIH, Bethesda, MD
Terms and licenses: Academic/Nonprofit Terms; Industry Terms: Not Available to Industry
How to cite: pBabe-Sox10 was a gift from Ivana de la Serna (Addgene plasmid # 64890 ; http://n2t.net/addgene:64890 ; RRID:Addgene_64890)
